Addgene plasmid #12433: MigR1-AE9a
Depositing lab: Dong-Er Zhang. Depositing organization: Scripps California (The Scripps Research Institute). Publication: A previously unidentified alternatively spliced isoform of t(8;21) transcript promotes leukemogenesis. Yan M, Kanbe E, Peterson LF, Boyapati A, Miao Y, Wang Y, Chen IM, Chen Z, Rowley JD, Willman CL, Zhang DE. Nat Med. 2006 Aug . 12(8):945-9. 10.1038/nm1443 PubMed 16892037.
Backbone
  Vector backbone: MigR1
  Backbone manufacturer: See comments
  Vector type: Mammalian Expression, Retroviral
Growth in bacteria
  Bacterial resistance: Ampicillin, 100 μg/mL
  Growth temperature: 37°C
  Growth strain: DH5alpha
  Copy number: High Copy
Gene/Insert
  Gene/Insert name: AML1-ETO9a fusion (alt names: AML1; ETO)
  Species: H. sapiens (human)
  Mutation: AML-ETO protein with ETO exon 9a.
  Entrez Gene: RUNX1 (a.k.a. AML1, AML1-EVI-1, AMLCR1, CBF2alpha, CBFA2, EVI-1, PEBP2aB, PEBP2alpha); RUNX1T1 (a.k.a. AML1-MTG8, AML1T1, CBFA2T1, CDR, ETO, MTG8, ZMYND2)
  Tag / fusion protein: HA (N terminal on insert)
  Cloning method: Restriction Enzyme; 5′ cloning site BamH1 (not destroyed); 3′ cloning site EcoR1 (not destroyed)
  Sequencing primers: 5′ NA
Terms and licenses: Academic/Nonprofit Terms; Industry Terms: Not Available to Industry
Depositor comments: MigR1 is a MSCV-IRES-EGFP retroviral construct, similar to pMig (Addgene vector 9044). See "Pear, Baltimore, Blood. 1998 Nov 15;92(10):3780-92". We used the oligonucleotides 5'-GTTTGGATGA TATGGCCATTG-3' and 5'-CCATCGATCCTCA TATGACCCAGGACAGC-3' in PCR with cDNA from Kasumi-1 cells to generate a DNA fragment from the BamHI site of ETO to the ETO9a coding sequence including the stop codon. We subcloned this fragment into the pGEM vector (Promega) and subsequently inserted it into the BamHI and EcoRI sites of MigR1-AE to form MigR1-AE9a.
How to cite: MigR1-AE9a was a gift from Dong-Er Zhang (Addgene plasmid # 12433 ; http://n2t.net/addgene:12433 ; RRID:Addgene_12433)
