[The description below was written by a language model from this plasmid's Addgene catalogue record and pLannotate feature annotations shown in this document.]
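Description:
MigR1-AE9a is a replication-defective gammaretroviral expression vector built on MigR1, an MSCV-IRES-EGFP backbone. It carries the human AML1-ETO9a fusion, a C-terminally truncated isoform of the t(8;21) RUNX1-RUNX1T1 fusion transcript that arises from alternative splicing to include ETO exon 9a. In bacteria the plasmid is maintained at high copy through a ColE1/pUC-type origin and selected with ampicillin via the β-lactamase gene. The remaining bacterial annotations (fragments of lacI, lacZα, rop, bom and TcR, plus a short env remnant) are non-functional leftovers of backbone construction.

The proviral region runs from the 5′ LTR through the packaging signal and a truncated gag segment lacking its start codon, which improves encapsidation, to the 3′ LTR. The 5′ LTR acts as the promoter for a single bicistronic transcript. The fusion open reading frame comes first, annotated as a RUNX1 fragment joined directly to a RUNX1T1 fragment. The RUNX1 portion was matched to a Xenopus homologue by the annotation software, but the record gives the insert as human. It is followed by an EMCV IRES and EGFP, so transduced cells expressing the oncoprotein can be tracked or sorted by green fluorescence. The catalogue lists an N-terminal HA tag on the insert, although this was not picked up in the feature table. According to the depositor, the exon 9a-containing 3′ segment was amplified from Kasumi-1 cell cDNA and swapped into the parental full-length MigR1-AE construct between BamHI and EcoRI sites.

Because the viral structural genes are absent, packaging functions must be supplied in trans to produce virus. The associated publication indicates that the construct was used to study how this isoform promotes leukemogenesis.
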