Features (pLannotate 1.2.2; 21 found; start..end, strand, type, name):
     32..548     +  LTR            5' LTR: 5' long terminal repeat from murine embryonic stem cell virus
    612..953     +  misc_feature   MESV Ψ: packaging signal of murine embryonic stem cell virus
   1020..1436    +  CDS            gag (truncated): truncated Moloney murine leukemia virus (MMLV) gag gene lacking the start codon
   1501..2043    +  CDS            runx1 (fragment): RUNX1_XENLA - Also known as aml From Xenopus laevis (African clawed frog).
   2026..3219    +  CDS            RUNX1T1 (fragment): MTG8_HUMAN - Also known as AML1T1, CBFA2T1, CDR, ETO, MTG8, ZMYND2. Experimental evidence at protein level: Swiss-Prot protein existence level 1. Transcriptional corepressor which facilitates transcriptional repression via its association with DNA-binding transcription factors and recruitment of other corepressors and histone-modifying enzymes (PubMed:12559562, PubMed:15203199, PubMed:10688654). Can repress the expression of MMP7 in a ZBTB33-dependent manner (PubMed:23251453). Can repress transactivation mediated by TCF12 (PubMed:16803958). Acts as a negative regulator of adipogenesis (By simi
   3409..3871    +  misc_feature   IRES: internal ribosome entry site (IRES) of the encephalomyocarditis virus (EMCV)
   3885..4604    +  CDS            EGFP: the original enhanced GFP (Yang et al., 1996) mammalian codon-optimized
   4621..4647    +  misc_feature   MCS (fragment): pBluescript multiple cloning site
   4706..5220    +  LTR            3' LTR: 3' long terminal repeat from murine embryonic stem cell virus
   5382..5398    -  protein_bind   lac operator: The lac repressor binds to the lac operator to inhibit transcription in E. coli. This inhibition can be relieved by adding lactose or isopropyl-β-D-thiogalactopyranoside (IPTG). lac repressor encoded by lacI
   5406..5436    -  promoter       lac promoter: promoter for the E. coli lac operon
   5451..5472    -  protein_bind   CAP binding site: CAP binding activates transcription in the presence of cAMP. E. coli catabolite activator protein
   5485..5577    -  CDS            lacI (fragment): lac repressor; lacI; The lac repressor binds to the lac operator to inhibit transcription in E. coli. This inhibition can be relieved by adding lactose or isopropyl-β-D-thiogalactopyranoside (IPTG).
   5760..6348    -  rep_origin     ori: high-copy-number ColE1/pMB1/pBR322/pUC origin of replication
   6519..7379    -  CDS            AmpR: β-lactamase; bla; confers resistance to ampicillin, carbenicillin, and related antibiotics
   7380..7484    -  promoter       AmpR promoter: bla
   7579..7614    +  CDS            rop (fragment): Rop protein, which maintains plasmids at low copy number; rop
   7716..7815    +  misc_feature   bom (fragment): basis of mobility region from pBR322
   7821..7970    -  CDS            lacZα (fragment): LacZα fragment of β-galactosidase; lacZ fragment
   7970..8171    -  CDS            TcR (fragment): tetracycline efflux protein; tet; confers resistance to tetracycline
   8172..8270    +  CDS            env (fragment): murine leukemia virus gPr80 envelope polyprotein precursor; env; proteolytically cleaved into gp70SU and p15TM subunits
>Addgene plasmid #12433 | MigR1-AE9a | addgene full sequence | sequence record 222730 | Addgene NGS Result
AGATTTTATTTAGTCTCCAGAAAAAGGGGGGAATGAAAGACCCCACCTGTAGGTTTGGCAAGCTAGCTTA
AGTAACGCCATTTTGCAAGGCATGGAAAATACATAACTGAGAATAGAGAAGTTCAGATCAAGGTTAGGAA
CAGAGAGACAGCAGAATATGGGCCAAACAGGATATCTGTGGTAAGCAGTTCCTGCCCCGGCTCAGGGCCA
AGAACAGATGGTCCCCAGATGCGGTCCCGCCCTCAGCAGTTTCTAGAGAACCATCAGATGTTTCCAGGGT
GCCCCAAGGACCTGAAATGACCCTGTGCCTTATTTGAACTAACCAATCAGTTCGCTTCTCGCTTCTGTTC
GCGCGCTTCTGCTCCCCGAGCTCAATAAAAGAGCCCACAACCCCTCACTCGGCGCGCCAGTCCTCCGATA
GACTGCGTCGCCCGGGTACCCGTATTCCCAATAAAGCCTCTTGCTGTTTGCATCCGAATCGTGGACTCGC
TGATCCTTGGGAGGGTCTCCTCAGATTGATTGACTGCCCACCTCGGGGGTCTTTCATTTGGAGGTTCCAC
CGAGATTTGGAGACCCCTGCCCAGGGACCACCGACCCCCCCGCCGGGAGGTAAGCTGGCCAGCGGTCGTT
TCGTGTCTGTCTCTGTCTTTGTGCGTGTTTGTGCCGGCATCTAATGTTTGCGCCTGCGTCTGTACTAGTT
AGCTAACTAGCTCTGTATCTGGCGGACCCGTGGTGGAACTGACGAGTTCTGAACACCCGGCCGCAACCCT
GGGAGACGTCCCAGGGACTTTGGGGGCCGTTTTTGTGGCCCGACCTGAGGAAGGGAGTCGATGTGGAATC
CGACCCCGTCAGGATATGTGGTTCTGGTAGGAGACGAGAACCTAAAACAGTTCCCGCCTCCGTCTGAATT
TTTGCTTTCGGTTTGGAACCGAAGCCGCGCGTCTTGTCTGCTGCAGCGCTGCAGCATCGTTCTGTGTTGT
CTCTGTCTGACTGTGTTTCTGTATTTGTCTGAAAATTAGGGCCAGACTGTTACCACTCCCTTAAGTTTGA
CCTTAGGTCACTGGAAAGATGTCGAGCGGATCGCTCACAACCAGTCGGTAGATGTCAAGAAGAGACGTTG
GGTTACCTTCTGCTCTGCAGAATGGCCAACCTTTAACGTCGGATGGCCGCGAGACGGCACCTTTAACCGA
GACCTCATCACCCAGGTTAAGATCAAGGTCTTTTCACCTGGCCCGCATGGACACCCAGACCAGGTCCCCT
ACATCGTGACCTGGGAAGCCTTGGCTTTTGACCCCCCTCCCTGGGTCAAGCCCTTTGTACACCCTAAGCC
TCCGCCTCCTCTTCCTCCATCCGCCCCGTCTCTCCCCCTTGAACCTCCTCGTTCGACCCCGCCTCGATCC
TCCCTTTATCCAGCCCTCACTCCTTCTCTAGGCGCCGGAATTAGATCTCTCGAGGTTCTAGACCATGGCA
TACCCATACGACGTGCCTGACTACGCCTCCCGTATCCCCGTAGATGCCAGCACGAGCCGCCGCTTCACGC
CGCCTTCCACCGCGCTGAGCCCAGGCAAGATGAGCGAGGCGTTGCCGCTGGGCGCCCCGGACGCCGGCGC
TGCCCTGGCCGGCAAGCTGAGGAGCGGCGACCGCAGCATGGTGGAGGTGCTGGCCGACCACCCGGGCGAG
CTGGTGCGCACCGACAGCCCCAACTTCCTCTGCTCCGTGCTGCCTACGCACTGGCGCTGCAACAAGACCC
TGCCCATCGCTTTCAAGGTGGTGGCCCTAGGGGATGTTCCAGATGGCACTCTGGTCACTGTGATGGCTGG
CAATGATGAAAACTACTCGGCTGAGCTGAGAAATGCTACCGCAGCCATGAAGAACCAGGTTGCAAGATTT
AATGACCTCAGGTTTGTCGGTCGAAGTGGAAGAGGGAAAAGCTTCACTCTGACCATCACTGTCTTCACAA
ACCCACCGCAAGTCGCCACCTACCACAGAGCCATCAAAATCACAGTGGATGGGCCCCGAGAACCTCGAAA
TCGTACTGAGAAGCACTCCACAATGCCAGACTCACCTGTGGATGTGAAGACGCAATCTAGGCTGACTCCT
CCAACAATGCCACCTCCCCCAACTACTCAAGGAGCTCCAAGAACCAGTTCATTTACACCGACAACGTTAA
CTAATGGCACGAGCCATTCTCCTACAGCCTTGAATGGCGCCCCCTCACCACCCAATGGCTTCAGCAATGG
GCCTTCCTCTTCTTCCTCCTCCTCTCTGGCTAATCAACAGCTGCCCCCAGCCTGTGGTGCCAGGCAACTC
AGCAAGCTGAAAAGGTTCCTTACTACCCTGCAGCAGTTTGGCAATGACATTTCACCCGAGATAGGAGAAA
GAGTTCGCACCCTCGTTCTGGGACTAGTGAACTCCACTTTGACAATTGAAGAATTTCATTCCAAACTGCA
AGAAGCTACTAACTTCCCACTGAGACCTTTTGTCATCCCATTTTTGAAGGCCAACTTGCCCCTGCTGCAG
CGTGAGCTCCTCCACTGCGCAAGACTGGCCAAACAGAACCCTGCCCAGTACCTCGCCCAGCATGAACAGC
TGCTTCTGGATGCCAGCACCACCTCACCTGTTGACTCCTCAGAGCTGCTTCTCGATGTGAACGAAAACGG
GAAGAGGCGAACTCCAGACAGAACCAAAGAAAATGGCTTTGACAGAGAGCCTTTGCACTCAGAACATCCA
AGCAAGCGACCATGCACTATTAGCCCAGGCCAGCGGTACAGTCCAAATAACGGCTTATCCTACCAGCCCA
ATGGCCTGCCTCACCCTACCCCACCTCCACCTCAGCATTACCGTTTGGATGATATGGCCATTGCCCACCA
CTACAGGGACTCCTATCGACACCCCAGCCACAGGGACCTCAGGGACAGAAACAGACCTATGGGGTTGCAT
GGCACACGTCAAGAAGAAATGATTGATCACAGACTAACAGACAGAGAATGGGCAGAAGAGTGGAAACATC
TTGACCATCTGTTAAACTGCATAATGGACATGGTAGAAAAAACAAGGCGATCTCTCACCGTACTAAGGCG
GTGTCAAGAAGCAGACCGGGAAGAATTGAATTACTGGATCCGGCGGTACAGTGACGCCGAGGACTTAAAA
AAAGGTGGCGGCAGTAGCAGCAGCCACTCTAGGCAGCAGAGTCCCGTCAACCCAGACCCAGTTGCACTAG
GATGAAGGCCATACCTAGGTGCTGCCCAGCTTTGAGCATTGCTGTCCTGGGTCATATGAGGATCGATGGA
ATCACTAGTGAATTCCGCCCCCCCCCCCTAACGTTACTGGCCGAAGCCGCTTGGAATAAGGCCGGTGTGC
GTTTGTCTATATGTTATTTTCCACCATATTGCCGTCTTTTGGCAATGTGAGGGCCCGGAAACCTGGCCCT
GTCTTCTTGACGAGCATTCCTAGGGGTCTTTCCCCTCTCGCCAAAGGAATGCAAGGTCTGTTGAATGTCG
TGAAGGAAGCAGTTCCTCTGGAAGCTTCTTGAAGACAAACAACGTCTGTAGCGACCCTTTGCAGGCAGCG
GAACCCCCCACCTGGCGACAGGTGCCTCTGCGGCCAAAAGCCACGTGTATAAGATACACCTGCAAAGGCG
GCACAACCCCAGTGCCACGTTGTGAGTTGGATAGTTGTGGAAAGAGTCAAATGGCTCTCCTCAAGCGTAT
TCAACAAGGGGCTGAAGGATGCCCAGAAGGTACCCCATTGTATGGGATCTGATCTGGGGCCTCGGTGCAC
ATGCTTTACATGTGTTTAGTCGAGGTTAAAAAAACGTCTAGGCCCCCCGAACCACGGGGACGTGGTTTTC
CTTTGAAAAACACGATGATAATATGGCCACAACCATGGTGAGCAAGGGCGAGGAGCTGTTCACCGGGGTG
GTGCCCATCCTGGTCGAGCTGGACGGCGACGTAAACGGCCACAAGTTCAGCGTGTCTGGCGAGGGCGAGG
GCGATGCCACCTACGGCAAGCTGACCCTGAAGTTCATCTGCACCACCGGCAAGCTGCCCGTGCCCTGGCC
CACCCTCGTGACCACCCTGACCTACGGCGTGCAGTGCTTCAGCCGCTACCCCGACCACATGAAGCAGCAC
GACTTCTTCAAGTCCGCCATGCCCGAAGGCTACGTCCAGGAGCGCACCATCTTCTTCAAGGACGACGGCA
ACTACAAGACCCGCGCCGAGGTGAAGTTCGAGGGCGACACCCTGGTGAACCGCATCGAGCTGAAGGGCAT
CGACTTCAAGGAGGACGGCAACATCCTGGGGCACAAGCTGGAGTACAACTACAACAGCCACAACGTCTAT
ATCATGGCCGACAAGCAGAAGAACGGCATCAAGGCGAACTTCAAGATCCGCCACAACATCGAGGACGGCA
GCGTGCAGCTCGCCGACCACTACCAGCAGAACACCCCCATCGGCGACGGCCCCGTGCTGCTGCCCGACAA
CCACTACCTGAGCACCCAGTCCGCCCTGAGCAAAGACCCCAACGAGAAGCGCGATCACATGGTCCTGCTG
GAGTTCGTGACCGCCGCCGGGATCACTCTCGGCATGGACGAGCTGTACAAGTAATGAATTAATTAAGAAT
TATCAAGCTTATCGATACCGTCGACCTGCAGCCAAGCTTATCGATAAAATAAAAGATTTTATTTAGTCTC
CAGAAAAAGGGGGGAATGAAAGACCCCACCTGTAGGTTTGGCAAGCTAGCTTAAGTAACGCCATTTTGCA
AGGCATGGAAAATACATAACTGAGAATAGAGAAGTTCAGATCAAGGTTAGGAACAGAGAGACAGCAGAAT
ATGGGCCAAACAGGATATCTGTGGTAAGCAGTTCCTGCCCCGGCTCAGGGCCAAGAACAGATGGTCCCCA
GATGCGGTCCCGCCCTCAGCAGTTTCTAGAGAACCATCAGATGTTTCCAGGGTGCCCCAAGGACCTGAAA
TGACCCTGTGCCTTATTTGAACTAACCAATCAGTTCGCTTCTCGCTTCTGTTCGCGCGCTTCTGCTCCCC
GAGCTCAATAAAAGAGCCCACAACCCCTCACTCGGCGCGCCAGTCCTCCGATAGACTGCGTCGCCCGGGT
ACCCGTGTATCCAATAAACCCTCTTGCAGTTGCATCCGACTTGTGGTCTCGCTGTTCCTTGGGAGGGTCT
CCTCTGAGTGATTGACTACCCGTCAGCGGGGGTCTTTCATGGGTAACAGTTTCTTGAAGTTGGAGAACAA
CATTCTGAGGGTAGGAGTCGAATATTAAGTAATCCTGACTCAATTAGCCACTGTTTTGAATCCACATACT
CCAATACTCCTGAAATAGTTCATTATGGACAGCGCAGAAAGAGCTGGGGAGAATTGTGAAATTGTTATCC
GCTCACAATTCCACACAACATACGAGCCGGAAGCATAAAGTGTAAAGCCTGGGGTGCCTAATGAGTGAGC
TAACTCACATTAATTGCGTTGCGCTCACTGCCCGCTTTCCAGTCGGGAAACCTGTCGTGCCAGCTGCATT
AATGAATCGGCCAACGCGCGGGGAGAGGCGGTTTGCGTATTGGGCGCTCTTCCGCTTCCTCGCTCACTGA
CTCGCTGCGCTCGGTCGTTCGGCTGCGGCGAGCGGTATCAGCTCACTCAAAGGCGGTAATACGGTTATCC
ACAGAATCAGGGGATAACGCAGGAAAGAACATGTGAGCAAAAGGCCAGCAAAAGGCCAGGAACCGTAAAA
AGGCCGCGTTGCTGGCGTTTTTCCATAGGCTCCGCCCCCCTGACGAGCATCACAAAAATCGACGCTCAAG
TCAGAGGTGGCGAAACCCGACAGGACTATAAAGATACCAGGCGTTTCCCCCTGGAAGCTCCCTCGTGCGC
TCTCCTGTTCCGACCCTGCCGCTTACCGGATACCTGTCCGCCTTTCTCCCTTCGGGAAGCGTGGCGCTTT
CTCATAGCTCACGCTGTAGGTATCTCAGTTCGGTGTAGGTCGTTCGCTCCAAGCTGGGCTGTGTGCACGA
ACCCCCCGTTCAGCCCGACCGCTGCGCCTTATCCGGTAACTATCGTCTTGAGTCCAACCCGGTAAGACAC
GACTTATCGCCACTGGCAGCAGCCACTGGTAACAGGATTAGCAGAGCGAGGTATGTAGGCGGTGCTACAG
AGTTCTTGAAGTGGTGGCCTAACTACGGCTACACTAGAAGAACAGTATTTGGTATCTGCGCTCTGCTGAA
GCCAGTTACCTTCGGAAAAAGAGTTGGTAGCTCTTGATCCGGCAAACAAACCACCGCTGGTAGCGGTGGT
TTTTTTGTTTGCAAGCAGCAGATTACGCGCAGAAAAAAAGGATCTCAAGAAGATCCTTTGATCTTTTCTA
CGGGGTCTGACGCTCAGTGGAACGAAAACTCACGTTAAGGGATTTTGGTCATGAGATTATCAAAAAGGAT
CTTCACCTAGATCCTTTTAAATTAAAAATGAAGTTTTAAATCAATCTAAAGTATATATGAGTAAACTTGG
TCTGACAGTTACCAATGCTTAATCAGTGAGGCACCTATCTCAGCGATCTGTCTATTTCGTTCATCCATAG
TTGCCTGACTCCCCGTCGTGTAGATAACTACGATACGGGAGGGCTTACCATCTGGCCCCAGTGCTGCAAT
GATACCGCGAGACCCACGCTCACCGGCTCCAGATTTATCAGCAATAAACCAGCCAGCCGGAAGGGCCGAG
CGCAGAAGTGGTCCTGCAACTTTATCCGCCTCCATCCAGTCTATTAATTGTTGCCGGGAAGCTAGAGTAA
GTAGTTCGCCAGTTAATAGTTTGCGCAACGTTGTTGCCATTGCTACAGGCATCGTGGTGTCACGCTCGTC
GTTTGGTATGGCTTCATTCAGCTCCGGTTCCCAACGATCAAGGCGAGTTACATGATCCCCCATGTTGTGC
AAAAAAGCGGTTAGCTCCTTCGGTCCTCCGATCGTTGTCAGAAGTAAGTTGGCCGCAGTGTTATCACTCA
TGGTTATGGCAGCACTGCATAATTCTCTTACTGTCATGCCATCCGTAAGATGCTTTTCTGTGACTGGTGA
GTACTCAACCAAGTCATTCTGAGAATAGTGTATGCGGCGACCGAGTTGCTCTTGCCCGGCGTCAATACGG
GATAATACCGCGCCACATAGCAGAACTTTAAAAGTGCTCATCATTGGAAAACGTTCTTCGGGGCGAAAAC
TCTCAAGGATCTTACCGCTGTTGAGATCCAGTTCGATGTAACCCACTCGTGCACCCAACTGATCTTCAGC
ATCTTTTACTTTCACCAGCGTTTCTGGGTGAGCAAAAACAGGAAGGCAAAATGCCGCAAAAAAGGGAATA
AGGGCGACACGGAAATGTTGAATACTCATACTCTTCCTTTTTCAATATTATTGAAGCATTTATCAGGGTT
ATTGTCTCATGAGCGGATACATATTTGAATGTATTTAGAAAAATAAACAAATAGGGGTTCCGCGCACATT
TCCCCGAAAAGTGCCACCTGACGTCTAAGAAACCATTATTATCATGACATTAACCTATAAAAATAGGCGT
ATCACGAGGCCCTTTCGTCTCGCGCGTTTCGGTGATGACGGTGAAAACCTCTGACACATGCAGCTCCCGG
AGACGGTCACAGCTTGTCTGTAAGCGGATGCCGGGAGCAGACAAGCCCGTCAGGGCGCGTCAGCGGGTGT
TGGCGGGTGTCGGGGCTGGCTTAACTATGCGGCATCAGAGCAGATTGTACTGAGAGTGCACCATATGCGG
TGTGAAATACCGCACAGATGCGTAAGGAGAAAATACCGCATCAGGCGCCATTCGCCATTCAGGCTGCGCA
ACTGTTGGGAAGGGCGATCGGTGCGGGCCTCTTCGCTATTACGCCAGCTGGCGAAAGGGGGATGTGCTGC
AAGGCGATTAAGTTGGGTAACGCCAGGGTTTTCCCAGTCACGACGTTGTAAAACGACGGCGCAAGGAATG
GTGCATGCAAGGAGATGGCGCCCAACAGTCCCCCGGCCACGGGGCCTGCCACCATACCCACGCCGAAACA
AGCGCTCATGAGCCCGAAGTGGCGAGCCCGATCTTCCCCATCGGTGATGTCGGCGATATAGGCGCCAGCA
ACCGCACCTGTGGCGCCGGTGATGCCGGCCACGATGCGTCCGGCGTAGAGGCGATTAGTCCAATTTGTTA
AAGACAGGATATCAGTGGTCCAGGCTCTAGTTTTGACTCAACAATATCACCAGCTGAAGCCTATAGAGTA
CGAGCCATAGATAAAATAAA
