>Addgene plasmid #12433 | MigR1-AE9a | addgene partial sequence | sequence record 19843 | 12433 with pLXSN5'
CCTCACTCCTTCTCTAGGCGCCGGAATTAGATCTCTCGAGGTTCTAGACCATGGCATACCCATACGACGT
GCCTGACTACGCCTCCCGTATCCCCGTAGATGCCAGCACGAGCCGCCGCTTCACGCCGCCTTCCACCGCG
CTGAGCCCAGGCAAGATGAGCGAGGCGTTGCCGCTGGGCGCCCCGGACGCCGGCGCTGCCCTGGCCGGCA
AGCTGAGGAGCGGCGACCGCAGCATGGTGGAGGTGCTGGCCGACCACCCGGGCGAGCTGGTGCGCACCGA
CAGCCCCAACTTCCTCTGCTCCGTGCTGCCTACGCACTGGCGCTGCAACAAGACCCTGCCCATCGCTTTC
AAGGTGGTGGCCCTAGGGGATGTTCCAGATGGCACTCTGGTCACTGTGATGGCTGGCAATGATGAAAACT
ACTCGGCTGAGCTGAGAAATGCTACCGCAGCCATGAAGAACCAGGTTGCAAGATTTAATGACCTCAGGTT
TGTCGGTCGAAGTGGAAGAGGGAAAAGCTTCACTCTGACCATCACTGTCTTCACAAACCCACCGCAAGTC
GCCACCTACCACAGAGCCATCAAAATCACAGTGGATGGGCCCCGAGAACCTCGAAATCGTACTGAGAAGC
ACTCCACAATGCCAGACTCACCTGTGGATGTGAAGA
